>Addgene plasmid #64009 | pST39 | depositor full sequence | sequence record 177415 | Full Sequence
GGCACCATGCATCGATCCCGCGAAATTAATACGACTCACTATAGGGAGACCACAACGGTTTCCCTCTAGA
AGGCCTCGGATCCGGGCCCTGTACAAGATCCTGTAAAACGACGGCCAGTGAATTCCCCGGGAAGCTTCGC
CAGGGTTTTCCCAGTCGAGCTCGATATCGGTACCAGCGGATAACAATTTCACATCCGGATTCGCGAACGC
GTCTCGAGAGATCCGGCTGCTAACAAAGCCCGAAAGGAAGCTGAGTTGGCTGCTGCCACCGCTGAGCAAT
AACTAGCATAACCCCTTGGGGCCTCTAAACGGGTCTTGAGGGGTTTTTTGCTGAAAGGAGGAACTATATC
CGACTAGTAGCCCGCCTAATGAGCGGGCTTTTTTTTAATTCCCCTATTTGTTTATTTTTCTAAATACATT
CAAATATGTATCCGCTCATGAGACAATAACCCTGATAAATGCTTCAATAATATTGAAAAAGGAAGAGTAT
GAGTATTCAACATTTCCGTGTCGCCCTTATTCCCTTTTTTGCGGCATTTTGCCTTCCTGTTTTTGCTCAC
CCAGAAACGCTCGTGAAAGTAAAAGACGCAGAGGACCAATTGGGGGCACGAGTGGGATACATAGAACTGG
ACTTGAATAGCGGTAAAATCCTTGAGAGTTTTCGCCCTGAAGAGCGTTTTCCAATGATGAGCACTTTCAA
AGTTCTGCTATGTGGAGCAGTATTATCCCGTGTAGATGCGGGGCAAGAGCAACTCGGACGACGAATACAC
TATTCGCAGAATGACTTGGTTGAATACTCCCCAGTGACAGAAAAGCACCTTACGGACGGAATGACGGTAA
GAGAATTATGTAGTGCCGCCATAACGATGAGTGATAACACTGCGGCGAACTTACTTCTGACAACCATCGG
TGGACCGAAGGAATTAACCGCTTTTTTGCACAATATGGGAGACCATGTAACTCGCCTTGACCGTTGGGAA
CCAGAACTGAATGAAGCCATACCAAACGACGAGCGAGACACCACAATGCCTGCGGCAATGGCAACAACAT
TACGCAAACTATTAACTGGCGAACTACTTACTCTGGCTTCACGGCAACAATTAATAGACTGGCTTGAAGC
GGATAAAGTTGCAGGACCACTACTGCGTTCGGCACTTCCTGCTGGCTGGTTTATTGCTGATAAATCTGGG
GCAGGAGAGCGTGGTTCACGGGGTATCATTGCCGCACTTGGACCAGATGGTAAGCCTTCCCGTATCGTAG
TTATCTACACGACGGGTAGTCAGGCAACTATGGACGAACGAAATAGACAGATTGCTGAAATAGGGGCTTC
ACTGATTAAGCATTGGTAAACCGATACAATTAAAGGCTCCTTTTGGAGCCTTTTTTTTTGGACGGACCGG
TAGAAAAGATCAAAGGATCTTCTTGAGATCCTTTTTTTCTGCGCGTAATCTGCTGCTTGCAAACAAAAAA
ACCACCGCTACCAGCGGTGGTTTGTTTGCCGGATCAAGAGCTACCAACTCTTTTTCCGAAGGTAACTGGC
TTCAGCAGAGCGCAGATACCAAATACTGTCCTTCTAGTGTAGCCGTAGTTAGGCCACCACTTCAAGAACT
CTGTAGCACCGCCTACATACCTCGCTCTGCTAATCCTGTTACCAGTGGCTGCTGCCAGTGGCGATAAGTC
GTGTCTTACCGGGTTGGACTCAAGACGATAGTTACCGGATAAGGCGCAGCGGTCGGGCTGAACGGGGGGT
TCGTGCACACAGCCCAGCTTGGAGCGAACGACCTACACCGAACTGAGATACCTACAGCGTGAGCTATGAG
AAAGCGCCACGCTTCCCGAAGGGAGAAAGGCGGACAGGTATCCGGTAAGCGGCAGGGTCGGAACAGGAGA
GCGCACGAGGGAGCTTCCAGGGGGAAACGCCTGGTATCTTTATAGTCCTGTCGGGTTTCGCCACCTCTGA
CTTGAGCGTCGATTTTTGTGATGCTCGTCAGGGGGGCGGAGCCTATGGAAAAACGCCAGCAACGCGGCCT
TTTTACGGTTCCTGGCCTTTTGCTGGCCTTTTGCTCACATGTTCTTTCCTGCGTTATCCCCTGATTCTGT
GGATAACCGTATTACCGCCTTTGAGTGAGCTGATACCGCTCGCCGCAGCCGAACGACCGAGCGCAGCGAG
TCAGTGAGCGAGGAAGCGGAAGAGCGCCTGATGCGGTATTTTCTCCTTACGCATCTGTGCGGTATTTCAC
ACCGCAATGGTGCACTCTCAGTACAATCTGCTCTGATGCCGCATAGTTAAGCCAGTATACACTCCGCTAT
CGCTACGTGACTGGGTCATGGCTGCGCCCCGACACCCGCCAACACCCGCTGACGCGCCCTGACGGGCTTG
TCTGCTCCCGGCATCCGCTTACAGACAAGCTGTGACCGTCTCCGGGAGCTGCATGTGTCAGAGGTTTTCA
CCGTCATCACCGAAACGCGCGAGGCAGCTGCGGTAAAGCTCATCAGCGTGGTCGTGAAGCGATTCACAGA
TGTCTGCCTGTTCATCCGCGTCCAGCTCGTTGAGTTTCTCCAGAAGCGTTAATGTCTGGCTTCTGATAAA
GCGGGCCATGTTAAGGGCGGTTTTTTCCTGTTTGGTCACTGATGCCTCCGTGTAAGGGGGATTTCTGTTC
ATGGGGTAATGATACCGATGAAACGAGAGAGGATGCTCACGATACGGGTTACTGATGATGAACATGCCCG
GTTACTGGAACGTTGTGAGGGTAAACAACTGGCGGTATGGATGCGGCGGGACCAGAGAAAAATCACTCAG
GGTCAATGCCAGCGCTTCGTTAATACAGATGTAGGTGTT
Features (pLannotate 1.2.2; 12 found; start..end, strand, type, name):
     27..45      +  promoter       T7 promoter: promoter for bacteriophage T7 RNA polymerase
    102..123     -  CDS            lacZα (fragment): LacZα fragment of β-galactosidase; lacZ fragment
    138..156     -  CDS            lacZα (fragment): LacZα fragment of β-galactosidase; lacZ fragment
    226..275     +  CDS            SET1 (fragment): solubility-enhancement tag derived from T7 phage gene 10B
    283..330     +  terminator     T7 terminator: transcription terminator for bacteriophage T7 RNA polymerase
    397..488     +  promoter       AmpR promoter: bla
    489..1346    +  CDS            bla: BLAT_ECOLX - Experimental evidence at protein level: Swiss-Prot protein existence level 1. TEM-type are the most prevalent beta-lactamases in enterobacteria; they hydrolyze the beta-lactam bond in susceptible beta-lactam antibiotics, thus conferring resistance to penicillins and cephalosporins. TEM-3 and TEM-4 are capable of hydrolyzing cefotaxime and ceftazidime. TEM-5 is capable of hydrolyzing ceftazidime. TEM-6 is capable of hydrolyzing ceftazidime and aztreonam. TEM-8/CAZ-2, TEM- 16/CAZ-7 and TEM-24/CAZ-6 are markedly active against ceftazidime. IRT- 4 shows resistance to beta-lactamase in
   1353..1392    +  terminator     fd terminator: central terminator from bacteriophage fd (Otsuka and Kunisawa, 1982)
   1423..2011    +  rep_origin     ori: high-copy-number ColE1/pMB1/pBR322/pUC origin of replication
   2197..2336    -  misc_feature   bom: basis of mobility region from pBR322
   2438..2629    -  CDS            rop: Rop protein, which maintains plasmids at low copy number; rop
   2669..2779    +  CDS            mbeC (fragment): MBEC_ECOLX - Experimental evidence at protein level: Swiss-Prot protein existence level 1. Required for efficient mobilization of ColE1 plasmid and is thus essential to promote the specific transfer of the plasmid during conjugation. Probably functions by inducing DNA bending, helping the MbeA relaxase to melt the DNA around the nic site and cleave the phosphodiester bond. Binds specifically double-stranded DNA (dsDNA) containing the ColE1 oriT but does not recognize the inverted repeat (IR). From Escherichia coli.
