[The description below was written by a language model from this plasmid's Addgene catalogue record and pLannotate feature annotations shown in this document.]
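Description:
pST39 is an empty bacterial expression backbone of about 2.8 kb, described in the record as the original, first-generation polycistronic cloning vector of a plasmid suite designed for producing multi-protein complexes in Escherichia coli. It carries no insert. It is instead meant to receive several coding regions arranged in series so that they are transcribed together as one message.

The annotated expression region is compact. A bacteriophage T7 promoter lies near the start of the sequence and a T7 terminator about 250 bp downstream, so expression depends on a host that supplies T7 RNA polymerase. Between them the automated annotation finds only short matches: two small lacZα fragments on the opposite strand and a fragment resembling the T7 gene 10-derived SET1 tag. These most likely reflect polylinker and T7-derived leader or spacer sequence rather than functional reading frames. The table does not annotate individual cloning cassettes, ribosome binding sites, a lac operator or a lacI gene, so the layout of the polycistronic cloning sites cannot be read from this record.

Propagation relies on a ColE1/pMB1-family origin accompanied by the pBR322 bom region and the rop gene. This suggests a pBR322/pET-like backbone with moderated copy number, although the catalogue lists copy number as unknown. A short mbeC fragment is probably a remnant of the same ColE1-type lineage. Selection is by ampicillin through the TEM β-lactamase gene (bla) with its own promoter, followed by an fd terminator. The vector serves as a recipient for assembling co-expression constructs in which the subunits of a complex are made from a single T7 transcript.
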