Addgene plasmid #64009: pST39
Purpose: (Empty Backbone) original polycistronic cloning vector for plasmid suite (generation I)
Depositing lab: Song Tan. Depositing organization: Pennsylvania State University. Publication: The pST44 polycistronic expression system for producing protein complexes in Escherichia coli. Tan S, Kern RC, Selleck W. Protein Expr Purif. 2005 Apr;40(2):385-95. 10.1016/j.pep.2004.12.002 PubMed 15766881.
Backbone
  Vector backbone: pST39
  Vector type: Bacterial Expression
Growth in bacteria
  Bacterial resistance: Ampicillin, 100 μg/mL
  Growth temperature: 37°C
  Growth strain: DH5alpha
  Copy number: Unknown
Gene/Insert
  Gene/Insert name: None
Terms and licenses: Academic/Nonprofit Terms; Industry Terms: Not Available to Industry
How to cite: pST39 was a gift from Song Tan (Addgene plasmid # 64009 ; http://n2t.net/addgene:64009 ; RRID:Addgene_64009)
