>Addgene plasmid #64009 | pST39 | addgene partial sequence | sequence record 129359 | T7term 5'-GCTAGTTATTGCTCAGCGG-3'
ATCCGGATGTGAAATTGTTATCCGCTGGTACCGATATCGAGCTCGACTGGGAAAACCCTGGCGAAGCTTC
CCGGGGAATTCACTGGCCGTCGTTTTACAGGATCTTGTACAGGGCCCGGATCCGAGGCCTTCTAGAGGGA
AACCGTTGTGGTCTCCCTATAGTGAGTCGTATTAATTTCGCGGGATCGATGCATGGTGCCAACACCTACA
TCTGTATTAACGAAGCGCTGGCATTGACCCTGAGTGATTTTTCTCTGGTCCCGCCGCATCCATACCGCCA
GTTGTTTACCCTCACAACGTTCCAGTAACCGGGCATGTTCATCATCAGTAACCCGTATCGTGAGCATCCT
CTCTCGTTTCATCGGTATCATTACCCCATGAACAGAAATCCCCCTTACACGGAGGCATCAGTGACCAAAC
AGGAAAAAACCGCCCTTAACATGGCCCGCTTTATCAGAAGCCAGACATTAACGCTTCTGGAGAAACTCAA
CGAGCTGGACGCGGATGAACAGGCAGACATCTGTGAATCGCTTCACGACCACGCTGATGAGCTTTACCGC
AGCTGCCTCGCGCGTTTCGGTGATGACGGTGAAAACCTCTGACACATGCAGCTCCCGGAGACGGTCACAG
CTTGTCTGTAAGCGGATGCCGGGAGCAGACAAGCCCGTCAGGGCGCGTCAGCGGGTGTTGGCGGGTGTCG
GGGCGCA
