>Addgene plasmid #64009 | pST39 | addgene partial sequence | sequence record 129360 | T7 5'-TAATACGACTCACTATAGGG-3'
GCTCGATATCGGTACCAGCGGATAACAATTTCACATCCGGATTCGCGAACGCGTCTCGAGAGATCCGGCT
GCTAACAAAGCCCGAAAGGAAGCTGAGTTGGCTGCTGCCACCGCTGAGCAATAACTAGCATAACCCCTTG
GGGCCTCTAAACGGGTCTTGAGGGGTTTTTTGCTGAAAGGAGGAACTATATCCGACTAGTAGCCCGCCTA
ATGAGCGGGCTTTTTTTTAATTCCCCTATTTGTTTATTTTTCTAAATACATTCAAATATGTATCCGCTCA
TGAGACAATAACCCTGATAAATGCTTCAATAATATTGAAAAAGGAAGAGTATGAGTATTCAACATTTCCG
TGTCGCCCTTATTCCCTTTTTTGCGGCATTTTGCCTTCCTGTTTTTGCTCACCCAGAAACGCTCGTGAAA
GTAAAAG
